Addgene plasmid #206466: pAc5.1-PH-mCherry-Bam isoform A (HK62)
Purpose: Bam expression in Schneider cells for imaging
Depositing lab: Mandy Jeske. Depositing organization: Universitaet Heidelberg. Publication: ReLo is a simple and rapid colocalization assay to identify and characterize direct protein-protein interactions. Salgania HK, Metz J, Jeske M. Nat Commun. 2024 Apr 3;15(1):2875. doi: 10.1038/s41467-024-47233-4. PubMed 38570497.
Backbone
  Vector backbone: HK049-pAc5.1 PH mcherry FspAI
  Vector type: Insect Expression
Growth in bacteria
  Bacterial resistance: Ampicillin, 100 μg/mL
  Growth temperature: 37°C
  Growth strain: DH5alpha
  Copy number: High Copy
Gene/Insert
  Gene/Insert name: Bam
  Species: D. melanogaster (fly)
  Entrez Gene: bam (a.k.a. Dmel_CG10422, BAM, Bam, Bam-C, BamC, BamF, CG10422, Dmel\CG10422, alpha, fs(3)neo61, ham)
  Tag / fusion protein: PH mcherry (N terminal on insert)
  Cloning method: Restriction Enzyme; 5′ cloning site Unknown (unknown if destroyed)
Terms and licenses: Academic/Nonprofit Terms; Industry Terms: Not Available to Industry
Depositor comments: Please visit https://www.biorxiv.org/content/10.1101/2022.03.04.482790v2 for bioRxiv preprint.
How to cite: pAc5.1-PH-mCherry-Bam isoform A (HK62) was a gift from Mandy Jeske (Addgene plasmid # 206466 ; http://n2t.net/addgene:206466 ; RRID:Addgene_206466)
