[The description below was written by a language model from this plasmid's Addgene catalogue record and pLannotate feature annotations shown in this document.]
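Description:
pAc5.1-PH-mCherry-Bam isoform A (HK62) is an insect-cell expression plasmid of about 7.9 kb, built on a pAc5.1 derivative that already carries a PH-mCherry fusion module. It is intended for expression in Drosophila Schneider cells. It is maintained in E. coli as a high-copy plasmid through a ColE1/pUC-type origin and selected with ampicillin via the β-lactamase gene and its native promoter. The annotation also picks up short fragments of a tetracycline resistance gene and of SV40 large T antigen. These appear to be non-functional backbone remnants rather than working markers.

Expression is driven by the constitutive Drosophila actin 5C (Ac5) promoter and terminated by an SV40 polyadenylation signal. The open reading frame begins with a fragment of rat phospholipase C delta 1 corresponding to its pleckstrin homology (PH) domain, which binds phosphatidylinositol 4,5-bisphosphate and so anchors the fusion at the plasma membrane. This is followed by the monomeric red fluorescent protein mCherry and then D. melanogaster Bam (bag of marbles) isoform A, a factor required to initiate male and female gametogenesis. The bam coding sequence is annotated as two fragments separated by a short gap; the record does not explain this. A vector-derived V5 epitope sequence lies downstream of the insert, but the record does not state whether it is in frame and translated.

The stated purpose is Bam expression in Schneider cells for imaging. The associated publication describes ReLo, a colocalization assay for detecting direct protein-protein interactions. In that context, a membrane-tethered red Bam fusion would plausibly serve as the anchored partner, with relocalization of a second fluorescently labelled protein indicating binding.
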