Features (pLannotate 1.2.2; 12 found; start..end, strand, type, name):
     56..2565    +  promoter       Ac5 promoter: Drosophila melanogaster actin 5C promoter
   2585..2977    +  CDS            Plcd1 (fragment): PLCD1_RAT - Experimental evidence at protein level: Swiss-Prot protein existence level 1. The production of the second messenger molecules diacylglycerol (DAG) and inositol 1,4,5-trisphosphate (IP3) is mediated by activated phosphatidylinositol-specific phospholipase C enzymes (PubMed:16000311). Essential for trophoblast and placental development (By similarity). Binds phosphatidylinositol 4,5-bisphosphate (By similarity). From Rattus norvegicus (Rat).
   2984..3691    +  CDS            mCherry: mCherry is a basic (constitutively fluorescent) red fluorescent protein published in 2004, derived from Discosoma sp.. It is reported to be a very rapidly-maturing monomer with low acid sensitivity.
   3716..4573    +  CDS            bam (fragment): BAM_DROME - Experimental evidence at protein level: Swiss-Prot protein existence level 1. Required to initiate both male and female gametogenesis. May regulate cystoblast cell divisions. From Drosophila melanogaster (Fruit fly).
   4638..5102    +  CDS            bam (fragment): BAM_DROME - Experimental evidence at protein level: Swiss-Prot protein existence level 1. Required to initiate both male and female gametogenesis. May regulate cystoblast cell divisions. From Drosophila melanogaster (Fruit fly).
   5162..5203    +  CDS            V5 tag: epitope tag from simian virus 5
   5303..5437    -  polyA_signal   SV40 poly(A) signal: SV40 polyadenylation signal
   5460..5544    -  CDS            large T antigen (fragment): large T antigen from SV40 (simian virus 40)
   5545..5992    +  CDS            TcR (fragment): tetracycline efflux protein; tet; confers resistance to tetracycline
   6038..6626    -  rep_origin     ori: high-copy-number ColE1/pMB1/pBR322/pUC origin of replication
   6797..7657    -  CDS            AmpR: β-lactamase; bla; confers resistance to ampicillin, carbenicillin, and related antibiotics
   7658..7762    -  promoter       AmpR promoter: bla
>Addgene plasmid #206466 | pAc5.1-PH-mCherry-Bam isoform A (HK62) | addgene full sequence | sequence record 407934 | Addgene NGS Result
CTTCAAGAATTAATTCTATATTCTAAAAACACAAATGATACTTCTAAAAAAAAATCATGAATGGCATCAA
CTCTGAATCAAATCTTTGCAGATGCACCTACTTCTCATTTCCACTGTCACATCATTTTTCCAGATCTCGC
TGCCTGTTATGTGGCCCACAAACCAAGACACGTTTTATGGCCATTAAAGCTGGCTGATCGTCGCCAAACA
CCAAATACATAATGAATATGTACACATTCGAGAAAGAAGCGATCAAAGAAGCGTCTTCGGGCGGAGTAGG
AGAATGCGGAGGAGAAGGAGAACGAGCTGATCTAGTATCTCTCCACAATCCAATGCCAACTGACCAACTG
GCCATATTCGGAGCAATTTGAAGCCAATTTCCATCGCCTGGCGATCGCTCCATTCTTGGCTATATGTTTT
TCACCGTTACCCGGGGCCATTTTCAAAGACTCGTCGGCAAGATAAGATTGTGTCACTCGCTGTCTCTCTT
CATTTGTCGAAGAATGCTGAGGAATTTCGCGATGACGTCGGCGAGTATTTTGAAGAATGAGAATAATTTG
TATTTATACGAAAATCAGTTAGTGGAATTTTCTACAAAAACATGTTATCTATAGATAATTTTGTTGCAAA
ATATGTTGACTATGACAAAGATTGTATGTATATACCTTTAATGTATTCTCATTTTCTTATGTATTTATAA
TGGCAATGATGATACTGATGATATTTTAAGATGATGCCAGACCAAAAGGCTTGAATTTCTGCGTCTTTTG
CCGAACGCAGTGCATGTGCAATTGTTGTTTTTTGGAATATTCAATTTTCGGACTGTCCGCTTTGATTTCA
GTTTCTTGGCTTATTCAAAAAGCAAAGTAAAGCCAAAAAAGCGAGATGGCAATACCAAATGCGGCAAAAC
GGTAGTGGAAGGAAAGGGGTGCGGGGCAGCGGAAGGAAGGGTGGGGCGGGGCGTGGCGGGGTCTGTGGCT
GGGCGCGACGTCACCGACGTTGGAGCCACTCCTTTGACCATGTGTGCGTGTGTGTATTATTCGTGTCTCG
CCACTCGCCGGTTGTTTTTTTCTTTTTATGCTGCGCTCTCTCTAGCGCCATCTCGCTTACGCATGCTCAA
CGCACCGCATGTTGCCGTTTCCTTTTATGCGTCATTTTGGCTCGAAATAGGCAATTATTTAAACAAAGAT
TAGTCAACGAAAACGCTAAAATAAATAAGTCTACAATATGGTTACTTATTGCCATGTGTGTGCAGCCAAC
GATAGCAACAAAAGCAACAACACAGGTGGCTTTCCCTCTTTCACTTTTTGTTTGCAAGCCGCGTGCGAGC
AAGACGGCACGACCGGCAAACGCAATTACGCTGACAAAGAGCAGACGAAGTTTTGGCGAAAAACATCAAG
GCGCCTGATACGAATGCATTTGCAATAACAATTGCGATATTTAATATTGTTTATGAAGCTGTTTGACTTC
AAAACACACAAAAAAAAAAATAAAACAAATTATTTGAAAGAGAATTAGGAATCGGACGCTTATCGTTAGG
GTAACAACAAGAAATGCTTACTGAGTCACAGCCTCTGGAAAACTGCCGCAAGCCAGAGAGAGAGAGAAAA
AGAGGGAGAGCAGCTTAGACCGCATGTGCTTGTGTGTGAGGCGTCTCTCTCTTCGTCTCTGTTGCGCAAA
CGCATAGACTGCACTGAAAAAATCGATTACCTATTTTTTATGAATGAATATTTGCACTATTACTATTCAA
AACTATTAAGATAGCAATCACATTCAATAGCCAAATACTATACCACCTGAGCGATGCAACGAAATGATCA
ATTTGAGCAAAAATGCTGCATATTTAGGACGGCATCATTATAGAAATGCTTCTTGCTGTGTACTTTTCTC
TCGTCTGGCAGCTGTTTCGCCGTTATTGTTAAAACCGGCTTAAGTTAGGTGTGTTTTCTACGACTAGTGA
ATGCCCTACTAGAAGATGTGTGTTGCACAAAATGTCCCTGGAATAACCAATTTGAAGTGCAGATAGCAGT
AAACGTAAGCTAATATGAATATTATTTAACTGTAATGTTTTAATATCGCTGGACATTACTAATAAACCCA
CTATAAACACATGTACATATGTATGTTTTGGCATACAATGAGTAGTTGGGGAAAAAATGTGTAAAAGCAC
CGTGACCATCACAGCATAAAGATAACCAGCTGAAGTATCGAATATGAGTAACCCCCAAATTGAATCACAT
GCCGCAACTGATAGGACCCATGGAAGTACACTCTTCATGGCGATATACAAGACACACACAAGCACGAACA
CCCAGTTGCGGAGGAAATTCTCCGTAAATGAAAACCCAATCGGCGAACAATTCATACCCATATATGGTAA
AAGTTTTGAACGCGACTTGAGAGCGGAGAGCATTGCGGCTGATAAGGTTTTAGCGCTAAGCGGGCTTTAT
AAAACGGGCTGCGGGACCAGTTTTCATATCACTACCGTTTGAGTTCTTGTGCTGTGTGGATACTCCTCCC
GACACAAAGCCGCTCCATCAGCCAGCAGTCGTCTAATCCAGAGACCCCGGATCGGGGTACCAACATGCAC
GGTCTCCAGGATGATCCAGATCTGCAGGCTCTGCTGAAAGGTTCTCAGCTCCTCAAAGTCAAAAGCAGCT
CCTGGCGTCGTGAACGCTTCTACAAACTGCAGGAGGACTGCAAAACCATCTGGCAGGAATCCCGTAAAGT
AATGCGCTCCCCAGAGTCTCAGCTCTTCAGCATTGAGGACATTCAGGAGGTACGTATGGGTCACCGTACC
GAAGGTCTGGAGAAATTCGCTCGCGATATCCCAGAAGATCGCTGCTTCTCTATCGTCTTCAAAGACCAGC
GCAACACCCTGGATCTGATTGCTCCATCTCCAGCAGATGCTCAGCACTGGGTTCAGGGTCTCCGCAAAAT
CATTCACCACTCCGGTTCTATGGACCAGCGTCAGAAAGGTACCATGGTGAGCAAGGGCGAGGAGGATAAC
ATGGCCATCATCAAGGAGTTCATGCGCTTCAAGGTGCACATGGAGGGCTCCGTGAACGGCCACGAGTTCG
AGATCGAGGGCGAGGGCGAGGGCCGCCCCTACGAGGGCACCCAGACCGCCAAGCTGAAGGTGACCAAGGG
TGGCCCCCTGCCCTTCGCCTGGGACATCCTGTCCCCTCAGTTCATGTACGGCTCCAAGGCCTACGTGAAG
CACCCCGCCGACATCCCCGACTACTTGAAGCTGTCCTTCCCCGAGGGCTTCAAGTGGGAGCGCGTGATGA
ACTTCGAGGACGGCGGCGTGGTGACCGTGACCCAGGACTCCTCCCTGCAGGACGGCGAGTTCATCTACAA
GGTGAAGCTGCGCGGCACCAACTTCCCCTCCGACGGCCCCGTAATGCAGAAGAAGACCATGGGCTGGGAG
GCCTCCTCCGAGCGGATGTACCCCGAGGACGGCGCCCTGAAGGGCGAGATCAAGCAGAGGCTGAAGCTGA
AGGACGGCGGCCACTACGACGCTGAGGTCAAGACCACCTACAAGGCCAAGAAGCCCGTGCAGCTGCCCGG
CGCCTACAACGTCAACATCAAGTTGGACATCACCTCCCACAACGAGGACTACACCATCGTGGAACAGTAC
GAACGCGCCGAGGGCCGCCACTCCACCGGCGGCATGGACGAGCTGTACAAGCCAAGCTTGAATTCTGCAA
CGTGCATGCTTAATGCACGTGACGTGTGTCCTGAGGGCAACGACGACCAGCAGTTGGACCACAATTTTAA
GCAGATGGAGGAGCATTTGGCCTTAATGGTGGAAGGCAATGAAAACGAAGATCCGAGGAAAGCCACTTCT
GAGTACGAGGATACGAACGAAGATGGTGCAACCTGCACATCGGGCGTTTTATCCGAAATCCAGGAGAACT
TCGGTAGACTCCGGTTGTGTGACGTTACTGCACCACTCCTCGAATTCCACGGTTTGGATTGCTTGCAACA
GATTCAAAAGCGCTCGCGCCATTTTGCATTCGACGGTTCTCCGGCCAAGAAGTCGCGATCCGGAGGCGTG
TTGGTCACCGGGCCAAAGCAGAAGCAACTGCAGAAGGAAAATGTGTGGAACCGGAAGAGTAAAGGCTCTG
CGTCCGCGGATAATATTGAGAAACTGCCCATAACTATTGAGAAACTGCATATGATTGGTCTGCACGGCGA
TTGCTTAGAGCACAACGCCGTGCTGCGTTTGATGAATCTGTTCAGATCCCTGCATGATCACCTGACCGCC
GATTTGGGCTTCTCGCGCCAAAACTCAATGCCCTCGGACTATCTGTTCGATATGCCGGTGAAGAGCACGA
TGCCCAAGAGCTTGAATGTGCGCTACCAACTGCAGGTGCTGTGCACCAAAGTAGAGCGCTTCCTTGTCCA
GCAGCGCCGCACCTTGGAGGCGAATCGCCACTTCGATTTCGAGAAATACGACGAGTGTGACAAGTTGCTT
AAGGGTTTCGCATCCTATTTGGACAACTTCAAACTGCTTTTAAAGCCCAAAATGCGCAATCGAAACGGAA
ACTCGGGGAGCAATGCGGACAAGTGTAAGCTGTAGATTTGCAAGCAACCATTCAGCTATTCCTGCAACGA
TTTTATTATTTACAGTCCATACTCAGCGCATGGAGAGATTGCTAATTGGTCTGCGCGATTGGATCAAGGC
TGCGCATCTCAGTGTGCACGTATTTAACTGGGAAATGGATCTGGAGCACCGCTACTCCGGGGCCATGACC
GAAAGCCACAAGTCGTTGAACGAGCGGGCCATCCTTTTGTCCGGTGCCGAGCTAAGGGCGGCCAAAGCGC
GTGGAATCAGTGCGGAGGATCTGTTCATCGCCCAGAGATACAAACTGGGAGGTCCGATCTATTGCGTCCT
GGAGCAGCATGAGTTCCTCTCCGCTCTGATCGCCAATCCAGAGACCTATTTCCCGCCCAGTGTTGTCGCC
ATTTGCGGGCCACAGAAGCTTGGCGCAGTGAGCATGGAGCAGCCGTCAGCGTCGGAGGAGGAGTTTGAGG
AGACCGAGGAAGTGCCATCATCGCCACCTCGTCACACCGGACGTGTACCTCGCTTCAGAAGCTAGCATGA
GATATCCAGCACAGTGGCGGCCGCTCGAGTCTAGAGGGCCCGCGGTTCGAAGGTAAGCCTATCCCTAACC
CTCTCCTCGGTCTCGATTCTACGCGTACCGGTCATCATCACCATCACCATTGAGTTTAAACCCGCTGATC
AGCCTCGACTGTGCCTTCTAAGGCCTGAGCTCGCTGATCAGCCTCGATCGAGGATCCAGACATGATAAGA
TACATTGATGAGTTTGGACAAACCACAACTAGAATGCAGTGAAAAAAATGCTTTATTTGTGAAATTTGTG
ATGCTATTGCTTTATTTGTAACCATTATAAGCTGCAATAAACAAGTTAACAACAACAATTGCATTCATTT
TATGTTTCAGGTTCAGGGGGAGGTGTGGGAGGTTTTTTAAAGCAAGTAAAACCTCTACAAATGTGGTATG
GCTGATTATGATCAGTCGACCGATGCCCTTGAGAGCCTTCAACCCAGTCAGCTCCTTCCGGTGGGCGCGG
GGCATGACTATCGTCGCCGCACTTATGACTGTCTTCTTTATCATGCAACTCGTAGGACAGGTGCCGGCAG
CGCTCTGGGTCATTTTCGGCGAGGACCGCTTTCGCTGGAGCGCGACGATGATCGGCCTGTCGCTTGCGGT
ATTCGGAATCTTGCACGCCCTCGCTCAAGCCTTCGTCACTGGTCCCGCCACCAAACGTTTCGGCGAGAAG
CAGGCCATTATCGCCGGCATGGCGGCCGACGCGCTGGGCTACGTCTTGCTGGCGTTCGCGACGCGAGGCT
GGATGGCCTTCCCCATTATGATTCTTCTCGCTTCCGGCGGCATCGGGATGCCCGCGTTGCAGGCCATGCT
GTCCAGGCAGGTAGATGACGACCATCAGGGACAGCTTCAAGGCCAGCAAAAGGCCAGGAACCGTAAAAAG
GCCGCGTTGCTGGCGTTTTTCCATAGGCTCCGCCCCCCTGACGAGCATCACAAAAATCGATGCTCAAGTC
AGAGGTGGCGAAACCCGACAGGACTATAAAGATACCAGGCGTTTCCCCCTGGAAGCTCCCTCGTGCGCTC
TCCTGTTCCGACCCTGCCGCTTACCGGATACCTGTCCGCCTTTCTCCCTTCGGGAAGCGTGGCGCTTTCT
CATAGCTCACGCTGTAGGTATCTCAGTTCGGTGTAGGTCGTTCGCTCCAAGCTGGGCTGTGTGCACGAAC
CCCCCGTTCAGCCCGACCGCTGCGCCTTATCCGGTAACTATCGTCTTGAGTCCAACCCGGTAAGACACGA
CTTATCGCCACTGGCAGCAGCCACTGGTAACAGGATTAGCAGAGCGAGGTATGTAGGCGGTGCTACAGAG
TTCTTGAAGTGGTGGCCTAACTACGGCTACACTAGAAGGACAGTATTTGGTATCTGCGCTCTGCTGAAGC
CAGTTACCTTCGGAAAAAGAGTTGGTAGCTCTTGATCCGGCAAACAAACCACCGCTGGTAGCGGTGGTTT
TTTTGTTTGCAAGCAGCAGATTACGCGCAGAAAAAAAGGATCTCAAGAAGATCCTTTGATCTTTTCTACG
GGGTCTGACGCTCAGTGGAACGAAAACTCACGTTAAGGGATTTTGGTCATGAGATTATCAAAAAGGATCT
TCACCTAGATCCTTTTAAATTAAAAATGAAGTTTTAAATCAATCTAAAGTATATATGAGTAAACTTGGTC
TGACAGTTACCAATGCTTAATCAGTGAGGCACCTATCTCAGCGATCTGTCTATTTCGTTCATCCATAGTT
GCCTGACTCCCCGTCGTGTAGATAACTACGATACGGGAGGGCTTACCATCTGGCCCCAGTGCTGCAATGA
TACCGCGAGACCCACGCTCACCGGCTCCAGATTTATCAGCAATAAACCAGCCAGCCGGAAGGGCCGAGCG
CAGAAGTGGTCCTGCAACTTTATCCGCCTCCATCCAGTCTATTAATTGTTGCCGGGAAGCTAGAGTAAGT
AGTTCGCCAGTTAATAGTTTGCGCAACGTTGTTGCCATTGCTGCAGGCATCGTGGTGTCACGCTCGTCGT
TTGGTATGGCTTCATTCAGCTCCGGTTCCCAACGATCAAGGCGAGTTACATGATCCCCCATGTTGTGCAA
AAAAGCGGTTAGCTCCTTCGGTCCTCCGATCGTTGTCAGAAGTAAGTTGGCCGCAGTGTTATCACTCATG
GTTATGGCAGCACTGCATAATTCTCTTACTGTCATGCCATCCGTAAGATGCTTTTCTGTGACTGGTGAGT
ACTCAACCAAGTCATTCTGAGAATAGTGTATGCGGCGACCGAGTTGCTCTTGCCCGGCGTCAACACGGGA
TAATACCGCGCCACATAGCAGAACTTTAAAAGTGCTCATCATTGGAAAACGTTCTTCGGGGCGAAAACTC
TCAAGGATCTTACCGCTGTTGAGATCCAGTTCGATGTAACCCACTCGTGCACCCAACTGATCTTCAGCAT
CTTTTACTTTCACCAGCGTTTCTGGGTGAGCAAAAACAGGAAGGCAAAATGCCGCAAAAAAGGGAATAAG
GGCGACACGGAAATGTTGAATACTCATACTCTTCCTTTTTCAATATTATTGAAGCATTTATCAGGGTTAT
TGTCTCATGAGCGGATACATATTTGAATGTATTTAGAAAAATAAACAAATAGGGGTTCCGCGCACATTTC
CCCGAAAAGTGCCACCTGACGTCTAAGAAACCATTATTATCATGACATTAACCTATAAAAATAGGCGTAT
CACGAGGCCCTTTCGT
