>Addgene plasmid #206466 | pAc5.1-PH-mCherry-Bam isoform A (HK62) | depositor partial sequence | sequence record 401750 | Dm Bam
ATGCTTAATGCACGTGACGTGTGTCCTGAGGGCAACGACGACCAGCAGTTGGACCACAATTTTAAGCAGA
TGGAGGAGCATTTGGCCTTAATGGTGGAAGGCAATGAAAACGAAGATCCGAGGAAAGCCACTTGTGAGTA
CGAGGATACGAACGAAGATGGTGCAACCTGCACATCGGGCGTTTTATCCGAAATCCAGGAGAACTTCGGT
AGACTCCGGTTGTGTGACGTTACTGCACCACTCCTCGAATTCCACGGTTTGGATTGCTTGCAACAGATTC
AAAAGCGCTCGCGCCATTTTGCATTCGACGGTTCTCCGGCCAAGAAGTCGCGATCCGGAGGCGTGTTGGT
CACCGGGCCAAAGCAGAAGCAACTGCAGAAGGAAAATGTGTGGAACCGGAAGAGTAAAGGCTCTGCGTCC
GCGGATAATATTGAGAAACTGCCCATAACTATTGAGAAACTGCATATGATTGGTCTGCACGGCGATTGCT
TAGAGCACAACGCCGTGCTGCGTTTGATGAATCTGTTCAGATCCCTGCATGATCACCTGACCGCCGATTT
GGGCTTCTCGCGCCAAAACTCAATGCCCTCGGACTATCTGTTCGATATGCCGGTGAAGAGCACGATGCCT
AAGAGCTTGAATGTGCGCTACCAACTGCAGGTGCTGTGCACCAAAGTAGAGCGCTTCCTTGTCCAGCAGC
GCCGCACCTTGGAGGCGAATCGCCACTTCGATTTCGAGAAATACGACGAGTGTGACAAGTTGCTTAAGGG
TTTCGCATCCTATTTGGACAACTTCAAACTGCTTTTAAAGCCCAAAATGCGCAATCGAAACGGAAACTCG
GGGAGCAATGCGGACAAGTTCCATACTCAGCGCATGGAGAGATTGCTAATTGGTCTGCGCGATTGGATCA
AGGCTGCGCATCTCAGTGTGCACGTATTTAACTGGGAAATGGATCTGGAGCACCGCTACTCCGGGGCCAT
GACCGAAAGCCACAAGTCGTTGAACGAGCGGGCCATCCTTTTGTCCGGTGCCGAGCTAAGGGCGGCCGAA
GCGCGTGGAATCAGTGCGGAGGATCTGTTCATCGCCCAGAGATACAAACTGGGAGGTCCGATCTATTGCG
TTCTGGAGCAGCATGAGTTCCTCTCCGCTCTGATCGCCAATCCAGAGACCTATTTCCCGCCCAGTGTTGT
CGCCATTTGCGGGCCACAGAAGCTTGGCGCAGTGAGCATGGAGCAGCCGTCAGCGTCGGAGGAGGAGTTT
GAGGAGACCGAGGAAGTGCCATCATCGCCACCTCGTCACACCGGACGTGTACCTCGCTTCAGAAGCTAA
